>Addgene plasmid #171170 | pLPC-JAG1-mVenus | addgene full sequence | sequence record 339658 | Addgene NGS Result
GACATTGATTATTGACTAGTTATTAATAGTAATCAATTACGGGGTCATTAGTTCATAGCCCATATATGGA
GTTCCGCGTTACATAACTTACGGTAAATGGCCCGCCTGGCTGACCGCCCAACGACCCCCGCCCATTGACG
TCAATAATGACGTATGTTCCCATAGTAACGCCAATAGGGACTTTCCATTGACGTCAATGGGTGGAGTATT
TACGGTAAACTGCCCACTTGGCAGTACATCAAGTGTATCATATGCCAAGTACGCCCCCTATTGACGTCAA
TGACGGTAAATGGCCCGCCTGGCATTATGCCCAGTACATGACCTTATGGGACTTTCCTACTTGGCAGTAC
ATCTACGTATTAGTCATCGCTATTACCATGGTGATGCGGTTTTGGCAGTACATCAATGGGCGTGGATAGC
GGTTTGACTCACGGGGATTTCCAAGTCTCCACCCCATTGACGTCAATGGGAGTTTGTTTTGGCACCAAAA
TCAACGGGACTTTCCAAAATGTCGTAACAACTCCGCCCCATTGACGCAAATGGGCGGTAGGCGTGTACGG
TGGGAGGTCTATATAAGCAGAGCTCTCTGGCTAACTAGAGAACCCACTGCTTACTGGCTTATCGAAATTA
ATACGACTCACTATAGGGAGACCCAAGCTTGGTACCGAGCTCGGATCCGCCACCATGCGTTCCCCACGGA
CGCGCGGCCGGTCCGGGCGCCCCCTAAGCCTCCTGCTCGCCCTGCTCTGTGCCCTGCGAGCCAAGGTGTG
TGGGGCCTCGGGTCAGTTCGAGTTGGAGATCCTGTCCATGCAGAACGTGAACGGGGAGCTGCAGAACGGG
AACTGCTGCGGCGGCGCCCGGAACCCGGGAGACCGCAAGTGCACCCGCGACGAGTGTGACACATACTTCA
AAGTGTGCCTCAAGGAGTATCAGTCCCGCGTCACGGCCGGGGGGCCCTGCAGCTTCGGCTCAGGGTCCAC
GCCTGTCATCGGGGGCAACACCTTCAACCTCAAGGCCAGCCGCGGCAACGACCGCAACCGCATCGTGCTG
CCTTTCAGTTTCGCCTGGCCGAGGTCCTATACGTTGCTTGTGGAGGCGTGGGATTCCAGTAATGACACCG
TTCAACCTGACAGTATTATTGAAAAGGCTTCTCACTCGGGCATGATCAACCCCAGCCGGCAGTGGCAGAC
GCTGAAGCAGAACACGGGCGTTGCCCACTTTGAGTATCAGATCCGCGTGACCTGTGATGACTACTACTAT
GGCTTTGGCTGCAATAAGTTCTGCCGCCCCAGAGATGACTTCTTTGGACACTATGCCTGTGACCAGAATG
GCAACAAAACTTGCATGGAAGGCTGGATGGGCCCCGAATGTAACAGAGCTATTTGCCGACAAGGCTGCAG
TCCTAAGCATGGGTCTTGCAAACTCCCAGGTGACTGCAGGTGCCAGTATGGCTGGCAAGGCCTGTACTGT
GATAAGTGCATCCCACACCCGGGATGCGTCCACGGCATCTGTAATGAGCCCTGGCAGTGCCTCTGTGAGA
CCAACTGGGGCGGCCAGCTCTGTGACAAAGATCTCAATTACTGTGGGACTCATCAGCCGTGTCTCAACGG
GGGAACTTGTAGCAACACAGGCCCTGACAAATATCAGTGTTCCTGCCCTGAGGGGTATTCAGGACCCAAC
TGTGAAATTGCTGAGCACGCCTGCCTCTCTGATCCCTGTCACAACAGAGGCAGCTGTAAGGAGACCTCCC
TGGGCTTTGAGTGTGAGTGTTCCCCAGGCTGGACCGGCCCCACATGCTCTACAAACATTGATGACTGTTC
TCCTAATAACTGTTCCCACGGGGGCACCTGCCAGGACCTGGTTAACGGATTTAAGTGTGTGTGCCCCCCA
CAGTGGACTGGGAAAACGTGCCAGTTAGATGCAAATGAATGTGAGGCCAAACCTTGTGTAAACGCCAAAT
CCTGTAAGAATCTCATTGCCAGCTACTACTGCGACTGTCTTCCCGGCTGGATGGGTCAGAATTGTGACAT
AAATATTAATGACTGCCTTGGCCAGTGTCAGAATGACGCCTCCTGTCGGGATTTGGTTAATGGTTATCGC
TGTATCTGTCCACCTGGCTATGCAGGCGATCACTGTGAGAGAGACATCGATGAATGTGCCAGCAACCCCT
GTTTGAATGGGGGTCACTGTCAGAATGAAATCAACAGATTCCAGTGTCTGTGTCCCACTGGTTTCTCTGG
AAACCTCTGTCAGCTGGACATCGATTATTGTGAGCCTAATCCCTGCCAGAACGGTGCCCAGTGCTACAAC
CGTGCCAGTGACTATTTCTGCAAGTGCCCCGAGGACTATGAGGGCAAGAACTGCTCACACCTGAAAGACC
ACTGCCGCACGACCCCCTGTGAAGTGATTGACAGCTGCACAGTGGCCATGGCTTCCAACGACACACCTGA
AGGGGTGCGGTATATTTCCTCCAACGTCTGTGGTCCTCACGGGAAGTGCAAGAGTCAGTCGGGAGGCAAA
TTCACCTGTGACTGTAACAAAGGCTTCACGGGAACATACTGCCATGAAAATATTAATGACTGTGAGAGCA
ACCCTTGTAGAAACGGTGGCACTTGCATCGATGGTGTCAACTCCTACAAGTGCATCTGTAGTGACGGCTG
GGAGGGGGCCTACTGTGAAACCAATATTAATGACTGCAGCCAGAACCCCTGCCACAATGGGGGCACGTGT
CGCGACCTGGTCAATGACTTCTACTGTGACTGTAAAAATGGGTGGAAAGGAAAGACCTGCCACTCACGTG
ACAGTCAGTGTGATGAGGCCACGTGCAACAACGGTGGCACCTGCTATGATGAGGGGGATGCTTTTAAGTG
CATGTGTCCTGGCGGCTGGGAAGGAACAACCTGTAACATAGCCCGAAACAGTAGCTGCCTGCCCAACCCC
TGCCATAATGGGGGCACATGTGTGGTCAACGGCGAGTCCTTTACGTGCGTCTGCAAGGAAGGCTGGGAGG
GGCCCATCTGTGCTCAGAATACCAATGACTGCAGCCCTCATCCCTGTTACAACAGCGGCACCTGTGTGGA
TGGAGACAACTGGTACCGGTGCGAATGTGCCCCGGGTTTTGCTGGGCCCGACTGCAGAATAAACATCAAT
GAATGCCAGTCTTCACCTTGTGCCTTTGGAGCGACCTGTGTGGATGAGATCAATGGCTACCGGTGTGTCT
GCCCTCCAGGGCACAGTGGTGCCAAGTGCCAGGAAGTTTCAGGGAGACCTTGCATCACCATGGGGAGTGT
GATACCAGATGGGGCCAAATGGGATGATGACTGTAATACCTGCCAGTGCCTGAATGGACGGATCGCCTGC
TCAAAGGTCTGGTGTGGCCCTCGACCTTGCCTGCTCCACAAAGGGCACAGCGAGTGCCCCAGCGGGCAGA
GCTGCATCCCCATCCTGGACGACCAGTGCTTCGTCCACCCCTGCACTGGTGTGGGCGAGTGTCGGTCTTC
CAGTCTCCAGCCGGTGAAGACAAAGTGCACCTCTGACTCCTATTACCAGGATAACTGTGCGAACATCACA
TTTACCTTTAACAAGGAGATGATGTCACCAGGTCTTACTACGGAGCACATTTGCAGTGAATTGAGGAATT
TGAATATTTTGAAGAATGTTTCCGCTGAATATTCAATCTACATCGCTTGCGAGCCTTCCCCTTCAGCGAA
CAATGAAATACATGTGGCCATTTCTGCTGAAGATATACGGGATGATGGGAACCCGATCAAGGAAATCACT
GACAAAATAATCGATCTTGTTAGTAAACGTGATGGAAACAGCTCGCTGATTGCTGCCGTTGCAGAAGTAA
GAGTTCAGAGGCGGCCTCTGAAGAACAGAACAGATTTCCTTGTTCCCTTGCTGAGCTCTGTCTTAACTGT
GGCTTGGATCTGTTGCTTGGTGACGGCCTTCTACTGGTGCCTGCGGAAGCGGCGGAAGCCGGGCAGCCAC
ACACACTCAGCCTCTGAGGACAACACCACCAACAACGTGCGGGAGCAGCTGAACCAGATCAAAAACCCCA
TTGAGAAACATGGGGCCAACACGGTCCCCATCAAGGATTACGAGAACAAGAACTCCAAAATGTCTAAAAT
AAGGACACACAATTCTGAAGTAGAAGAGGACGACATGGACAAACACCAGCAGAAAGCCCGGTTTGCCAAG
CAGCCGGCGTACACGCTGGTAGACAGAGAAGAGAAGCCCCCCAACGGCACGCCGACAAAACACCCAAACT
GGACAAACAAACAGGACAACAGAGACTTGGAAAGTGCCCAGAGCTTAAACCGAATGGAGTACATCGTAGT
GAATTCTGGCAGATCTATCATGGTGAGCAAGGGCGAGGAGCTGTTCACCGGGGTGGTGCCCATCCTGGTC
GAGCTGGACGGCGACGTAAACGGCCACAAGTTCAGCGTGTCCGGCGAGGGCGAGGGCGATGCCACCTACG
GCAAGCTGACCCTGAAGCTGATCTGCACCACCGGCAAGCTGCCCGTGCCCTGGCCCACCCTCGTGACCAC
CCTGGGCTACGGCCTGCAGTGCTTCGCCCGCTACCCCGACCACATGAAGCAGCACGACTTCTTCAAGTCC
GCCATGCCCGAAGGCTACGTCCAGGAGCGCACCATCTTCTTCAAGGACGACGGCAACTACAAGACCCGCG
CCGAGGTGAAGTTCGAGGGCGACACCCTGGTGAACCGCATCGAGCTGAAGGGCATCGACTTCAAGGAGGA
CGGCAACATCCTGGGGCACAAGCTGGAGTACAACTACAACAGCCACAACGTCTATATCACCGCCGACAAG
CAGAAGAACGGCATCAAGGCCAACTTCAAGATCCGCCACAACATCGAGGACGGCGGCGTGCAGCTCGCCG
ACCACTACCAGCAGAACACCCCCATCGGCGACGGCCCCGTGCTGCTGCCCGACAACCACTACCTGAGCTA
CCAGTCCAAGCTGAGCAAAGACCCCAACGAGAAGCGCGATCACATGGTCCTGCTGGAGTTCGTGACCGCC
GCCGGGATCACTCTCGGCATGGACGAGCTGTACAAGTAAGTCGAGCATGCATCTAGAGGGCCGATAAAAT
AAAAGATTTTATTTAGTCTCCAGAAAAAGGGGGGAATGAAAGACCCCACCTGTAGGTTTGGCAAGCTAGC
TTAAGTAACGCCATTTTGCAAGGCATGGAAAAATACATAACTGAGAATAGAGAAGTTCAGATCAAGGTCA
GGAACAGATGGAACAGCTGAATATGGGCCAAACAGGATATCTGTGGTAAGCAGTTCCTGCCCCGGCTCAG
GGCCAAGAACAGATGGAACAGCTGAATATGGGCCAAACAGGATATCTGTGGTAAGCAGTTCCTGCCCCGG
CTCAGGGCCAAGAACAGATGGTCCCCAGATGCGGTCCAGCCCTCAGCAGTTTCTAGAGAACCATCAGATG
TTTCCAGGGTGCCCCAAGGACCTGAAATGACCCTGTGCCTTATTTGAACTAACCAATCAGTTCGCTTCTC
GCTTCTGTTCGCGCGCTTCTGCTCCCCGAGCTCAATAAAAGAGCCCACAACCCCTCACTCGGGGCGCCAG
TCCTCCGATTGACTGAGTCGCCCGGGTACCCGTGTATCCAATAAACCCTCTTGCAGTTGCATCCGACTTG
TGGTCTCGCTGTTCCTTGGGAGGGTCTCCTCTGAGTGATTGACTACCCGTCAGCGGGGGTCTTTCACATG
CAGCATGTATCAAAATTAATTTGGTTTTTTTTCTTAAGTATTTACATTAAATGGCCATAGTTGCATTAAT
GAATCGGCCAACGCGCGGGGAGAGGCGGTTTGCGTATTGGGCGCTCTTCCGCTTCCTCGCTCACTGACTC
GCTGCGCTCGGTCGTTCGGCTGCGGCGAGCGGTATCAGCTCACTCAAAGGCGGTAATACGGTTATCCACA
GAATCAGGGGATAACGCAGGAAAGAACATGTGAGCAAAAGGCCAGCAAAAGGCCAGGAACCGTAAAAAGG
CCGCGTTGCTGGCGTTTTTCCATAGGCTCCGCCCCCCTGACGAGCATCACAAAAATCGACGCTCAAGTCA
GAGGTGGCGAAACCCGACAGGACTATAAAGATACCAGGCGTTTCCCCCTGGAAGCTCCCTCGTGCGCTCT
CCTGTTCCGACCCTGCCGCTTACCGGATACCTGTCCGCCTTTCTCCCTTCGGGAAGCGTGGCGCTTTCTC
ATAGCTCACGCTGTAGGTATCTCAGTTCGGTGTAGGTCGTTCGCTCCAAGCTGGGCTGTGTGCACGAACC
CCCCGTTCAGCCCGACCGCTGCGCCTTATCCGGTAACTATCGTCTTGAGTCCAACCCGGTAAGACACGAC
TTATCGCCACTGGCAGCAGCCACTGGTAACAGGATTAGCAGAGCGAGGTATGTAGGCGGTGCTACAGAGT
TCTTGAAGTGGTGGCCTAACTACGGCTACACTAGAAGAACAGTATTTGGTATCTGCGCTCTGCTGAAGCC
AGTTACCTTCGGAAAAAGAGTTGGTAGCTCTTGATCCGGCAAACAAACCACCGCTGGTAGCGGTGGTTTT
TTTGTTTGCAAGCAGCAGATTACGCGCAGAAAAAAAGGATCTCAAGAAGATCCTTTGATCTTTTCTACGG
GGTCTGACGCTCAGTGGAACGAAAACTCACGTTAAGGGATTTTGGTCATGAGATTATCAAAAAGGATCTT
CACCTAGATCCTTTTGCGGCCGCAAATCAATCTAAAGTATATATGAGTAAACTTGGTCTGACAGTTACCA
ATGCTTAATCAGTGAGGCACCTATCTCAGCGATCTGTCTATTTCGTTCATCCATAGTTGCCTGACTCCCC
GTCGTGTAGATAACTACGATACGGGAGGGCTTACCATCTGGCCCCAGTGCTGCAATGATACCGCGAGACC
CACGCTCACCGGCTCCAGATTTATCAGCAATAAACCAGCCAGCCGGAAGGGCCGAGCGCAGAAGTGGTCC
TGCAACTTTATCCGCCTCCATCCAGTCTATTAATTGTTGCCGGGAAGCTAGAGTAAGTAGTTCGCCAGTT
AATAGTTTGCGCAACGTTGTTGCCATTGCTACAGGCATCGTGGTGTCACGCTCGTCGTTTGGTATGGCTT
CATTCAGCTCCGGTTCCCAACGATCAAGGCGAGTTACATGATCCCCCATGTTGTGCAAAAAAGCGGTTAG
CTCCTTCGGTCCTCCGATCGTTGTCAGAAGTAAGTTGGCCGCAGTGTTATCACTCATGGTTATGGCAGCA
CTGCATAATTCTCTTACTGTCATGCCATCCGTAAGATGCTTTTCTGTGACTGGTGAGTACTCAACCAAGT
CATTCTGAGAATAGTGTATGCGGCGACCGAGTTGCTCTTGCCCGGCGTCAATACGGGATAATACCGCGCC
ACATAGCAGAACTTTAAAAGTGCTCATCATTGGAAAACGTTCTTCGGGGCGAAAACTCTCAAGGATCTTA
CCGCTGTTGAGATCCAGTTCGATGTAACCCACTCGTGCACCCAACTGATCTTCAGCATCTTTTACTTTCA
CCAGCGTTTCTGGGTGAGCAAAAACAGGAAGGCAAAATGCCGCAAAAAAGGGAATAAGGGCGACACGGAA
ATGTTGAATACTCATACTCTTCCTTTTTCAATATTATTGAAGCATTTATCAGGGTTATTGTCTCATGAGC
GGATACATATTTGAATGTATTTAGAAAAATAAACAAATAGGGGTTCCGCGCACATTTCCCCGAAAAGTGC
CACCTGCAGCCTGAATATGGGCCAAACAGGATATCTGTGGTAAGCAGTTCCTGCCCCGGCTCAGGGCCAA
GAACAGATGGAACAGCTGAATATGGGCCAAACAGGATATCTGTGGTAAGCAGTTCCTGCCCCGGCTCAGG
GCCAAGAACAGATGGTCCCCAGATGCGGTCCAGCCCTCAGCAGTTTCTAGAGAACCATCAGATGTTTCCA
GGGTGCCCCAAGGACCTGAAATGACCCTGTGCCTTATTTGAACTAACCAATCAGTTCGCTTCTCGCTTCT
GTTCGCGCGCTTCTGCTCCCCGAGCTCAATAAAAGAGCCCACAACCCCTCACTCGGGGCGCCAGTCCTCC
GATTGACTGAGTCGCCCGGGTACCCGTGTATCCAATAAACCCTCTTGCAGTTGCATCCGACTTGTGGTCT
CGCTGTTCCTTGGGAGGGTCTCCTCTGAGTGATTGACTACCCGTCAGCGGGGGTCTTTCATTTGGGGGCT
CGTCCGGGATCGGGAGACCCCTGCCCAGGGACCACCGACCCACCACCGGGAGGCAAGCTGGCCAGCAACT
TATCTGTGTCTGTCCGATTGTCTAGTGTCTATGACTGATTTTATGCGCCTGCGTCGGTACTAGTTAGCTA
ACTAGCTCTGTATCTGGCGGACCCGTGGTGGAACTGACGAGTTCTGAACACCCGGCCGCAACCCTGGGAG
ACGTCCCAGGGACTTTGGGGGCCGTTTTTGTGGCCCGACCTGAGGAAGGGAGTCGATGTGGAATCCGACC
CCGTCAGGATATGTGGTTCTGGTAGGAGACGAGAACCTAAAACAGTTCCCGCCTCCGTCTGAATTTTTGC
TTTCGGTTTGGAACCGAAGCCGCGCGTCTTGTCTGCTGCAGCGCTGCAGCATCGTTCTGTGTTGTCTCTG
TCTGACTGTGTTTCTGTATTTGTCTGAAAATTAGGGCCAGACTGTTACCACTCCCTTAAGTTTGACCTTA
GGTCACTGGAAAGATGTCGAGCGGATCGCTCACAACCAGTCGGTAGATGTCAAGAAGAGACGTTGGGTTA
CCTTCTGCTCTGCAGAATGGCCAACCTTTAACGTCGGATGGCCGCGAGACGGCACCTTTAACCGAGACCT
CATCACCCAGGTTAAGATCAAGGTCTTTTCACCTGGCCCGCATGGACACCCAGACCAGGTCCCCTACATC
GTGACCTGGGAAGCCTTGGCTTTTGACCCCCCTCCCTGGGTCAAGCCCTTTGTACACCCTAAGCCTCCGC
CTCCTCTTCCTCCATCCGCCCCGTCTCTCCCCCTTGAACCTCCTCGTTCGACCCCGCCTCGATCCTCCCT
TTATCCAGCCCTCACTCCTTCTCTAGGCGCCGGCCGGATCAGCTTACCATGACCGAGTACAAGCCCACGG
TGCGCCTCGCCACCCGCGACGACGTCCCCAGGGCCGTACGCACCCTCGCCGCCGCGTTCGCCGACTACCC
CGCCACGCGCCACACCGTCGATCCGGACCGCCACATCGAGCGGGTCACCGAGCTGCAAGAACTCTTCCTC
ACGCGCGTCGGGCTCGACATCGGCAAGGTGTGGGTCGCGGACGACGGCGCCGCGGTGGCGGTCTGGACCA
CGCCGGAGAGCGTCGAAGCGGGGGCGGTGTTCGCCGAGATCGGCCCGCGCATGGCCGAGTTGAGCGGTTC
CCGGCTGGCCGCGCAGCAACAGATGGAAGGCCTCCTGGCGCCGCACCGGCCCAAGGAGCCCGCGTGGTTC
CTGGCCACCGTCGGCGTCTCGCCCGACCACCAGGGCAAGGGTCTGGGCAGCGCCGTCGTGCTCCCCGGAG
TGGAGGCGGCCGAGCGCGCCGGGGTGCCCGCCTTCCTGGAGACCTCCGCGCCCCGCAACCTCCCCTTCTA
CGAGCGGCTCGGCTTCACCGTCACCGCCGACGTCGAGGTGCCCGAAGGACCGCGCACCTGGTGCATGACC
CGCAAGCCCGGTGCCTGACGCCCGCCCCACGACCCGCAGCGCCCGACCGAAAGGAGCGCACGACCCCATG
CATCGGATCTCCCGATCCCCTATGGTGCACTCTCAGTACAATCTGCTCTGATGCCGCATAGTTAAGCCAG
TATCTGCTCCCTGCTTGTGTGTTGGAGGTCGCTGAGTAGTGCGCGAGCAAAATTTAAGCTACAACAAGGC
AAGGCTTGACCGACAATTGCATGAAGAATCTGCTTAGGGTTAGGCGTTTTGCGCTGCTTCGCGATGTACG
GGCCAGATATACGCGTT
Features (pLannotate 1.2.2; 17 found; start..end, strand, type, name):
      1..380     +  enhancer       CMV enhancer: human cytomegalovirus immediate early enhancer
    381..584     +  promoter       CMV promoter: human cytomegalovirus (CMV) immediate early promoter
    580..613     +  LTR            5' LTR (truncated) (fragment): truncated 5' long terminal repeat (LTR) from HIV-1
    629..647     +  promoter       T7 promoter: promoter for bacteriophage T7 RNA polymerase
    685..4338    +  CDS            JAG1: JAG1_HUMAN - Also known as JAGL1. Experimental evidence at protein level: Swiss-Prot protein existence level 1. Ligand for multiple Notch receptors and involved in the mediation of Notch signaling (PubMed:18660822, PubMed:20437614). May be involved in cell-fate decisions during hematopoiesis (PubMed:9462510). Seems to be involved in early and late stages of mammalian cardiovascular development. Inhibits myoblast differentiation (By similarity). Enhances fibroblast growth factor-induced angiogenesis (in vitro). From Homo sapiens (Human).
   4360..5079    +  CDS            mVenus: Venus YFP with monomerizing A206K mutation (Nagai et al., 2002; Kremers et al., 2006) mammalian codon-optimized
   5145..5266    +  LTR            3' LTR (ΔU3) (fragment): self-inactivating 3' long terminal repeat (LTR) from Moloney murine leukemia virus
   5267..5736    +  LTR            LTR: long terminal repeat from Moloney murine leukemia virus
   5802..5854    -  CDS            lacI (fragment): lac repressor; lacI; The lac repressor binds to the lac operator to inhibit transcription in E. coli. This inhibition can be relieved by adding lactose or isopropyl-β-D-thiogalactopyranoside (IPTG).
   6037..6625    -  rep_origin     ori: high-copy-number ColE1/pMB1/pBR322/pUC origin of replication
   6785..7645    -  CDS            AmpR: β-lactamase; bla; confers resistance to ampicillin, carbenicillin, and related antibiotics
   7646..7750    -  promoter       AmpR promoter: bla
   7781..8250    +  LTR            LTR: long terminal repeat from Moloney murine leukemia virus
   8374..8648    +  misc_feature   MESV Ψ (fragment): packaging signal of murine embryonic stem cell virus
   8715..9131    +  CDS            gag (truncated): truncated Moloney murine leukemia virus (MMLV) gag gene lacking the start codon
   9149..9748    +  CDS            PuroR: puromycin N-acetyltransferase; pac from Streptomyces alboniger; confers resistance to puromycin
   9821..9873    -  misc_feature   bom (fragment): basis of mobility region from pBR322
