[The description below was written by a language model from this plasmid's Addgene catalogue record and pLannotate feature annotations shown in this document.]
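Description:
pLPC-JAG1-mVenus is a gammaretroviral mammalian expression vector built on the pLPC backbone and designed to deliver human JAG1, a ligand for Notch receptors, as a fusion to the monomeric yellow fluorescent protein mVenus. In bacteria it is maintained through a high-copy ColE1/pUC-type origin and selected with ampicillin via the β-lactamase gene. The catalogue lists a total size of about 9.8 kb, while the sequenced record behind the feature table is slightly longer at roughly 10 kb.

The proviral region is flanked by Moloney murine leukemia virus long terminal repeats. Downstream of the 5′ LTR lie a packaging signal (annotated as an MESV Ψ fragment) and a truncated gag segment lacking its start codon, which together promote encapsidation of the genomic RNA. They are followed by the puromycin N-acetyltransferase gene, for which no separate promoter is annotated, consistent with expression from the LTR transcript. An internal CMV immediate-early enhancer and promoter then drive the JAG1 open reading frame, cloned between BamHI and EcoRI sites, which continues into the backbone-encoded C-terminal mVenus before the 3′ LTR. A short T7 promoter sits upstream of the insert. Small annotated fragments such as an HIV-1 LTR piece, lacI and bom are probably partial homology matches or backbone remnants rather than functional elements.

Because the vector carries no functional viral structural genes, it is intended to be transfected into Phoenix packaging cells to produce virus. Transduced cells can be selected with puromycin, and the ligand can be followed by fluorescence. The associated work concerns NOTCH1 signalling and secretome switching during cellular senescence.
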