Addgene plasmid #171170: pLPC-JAG1-mVenus
Purpose: Retroviral vector for CMV promoter driven expression of JAG1 (Notch pathway) fused to mVenus fluorescent protein (to be used in conjunction with Phoenix packaging cells).
Depositing lab: Masashi Narita. Depositing organization: Cancer Research UK Cambridge Institute (CRUK-CI), University of Cambridge. Publication: NOTCH1 mediates a switch between two distinct secretomes during senescence. Hoare M, Ito Y, Kang TW, Weekes MP, Matheson NJ, Patten DA, Shetty S, Parry AJ, Menon S, Salama R, Antrobus R, Tomimatsu K, Howat W, Lehner PJ, Zender L, Narita M. Nat Cell Biol. 2016 Sep;18(9):979-92. doi: 10.1038/ncb3397. Epub 2016 Aug 15. PubMed 27525720.
Backbone
  Vector backbone: pLPC
  Backbone size w/o insert (bp): 6183
  Total vector size (bp): 9834
  Vector type: Mammalian Expression, Retroviral
  Selectable markers: Puromycin
Growth in bacteria
  Bacterial resistance: Ampicillin, 100 μg/mL
  Growth temperature: 37°C
  Growth strain: NEB Stable
  Copy number: High Copy
Gene/Insert
  Gene/Insert name: JAG1
  Species: H. sapiens (human)
  Insert size (bp): 3654
  GenBank ID: NM_000214
  Entrez Gene: JAG1 (a.k.a. AGS, AGS1, AHD, AWS, CD339, CMT2HH, DCHE, HJ1, JAGL1)
  Promoter: CMV
  Tag / fusion protein: mVenus (C terminal on backbone)
  Cloning method: Restriction Enzyme; 5′ cloning site BamHI (not destroyed); 3′ cloning site EcoRI (not destroyed)
  Sequencing primers: 5′ CMV ggtgggaggtctatataagc
Terms and licenses: Academic/Nonprofit Terms; Industry Terms: Not Available to Industry
How to cite: pLPC-JAG1-mVenus was a gift from Masashi Narita (Addgene plasmid # 171170 ; http://n2t.net/addgene:171170 ; RRID:Addgene_171170)
